Addgene plasmid #43448: II-TGCC
Depositing lab: Chad Cowan & Kiran Musunuru. Depositing organization: Harvard University. Publication: A TALEN Genome-Editing System for Generating Human Stem Cell-Based Disease Models. Ding Q, Lee YK, Schaefer EA, Peters DT, Veres A, Kim K, Kuperwasser N, Motola DL, Meissner TB, Hendriks WT, Trevisan M, Gupta RM, Moisan A, Banks E, Friesen M, Schinzel RT, Xia F, Tang A, Xia Y, Figueroa E, Wann A, Ahfeldt T, Daheron L, Zhang F, Rubin LL, Peng LF, Chung RT, Musunuru K, Cowan CA. Cell Stem Cell. 2012 Dec 12. pii: S1934-5909(12)00645-5. doi: 10.1016/j.stem.2012.11.011. PubMed 23246482.
Backbone
  Vector backbone: pCRII-TOPO
  Backbone manufacturer: Invitrogen
  Backbone size w/o insert (bp): 3973
  Vector type: Bacterial Cloning
Growth in bacteria
  Bacterial resistance: Ampicillin and Kanamycin, 100 & 50 μg/mL
  Growth temperature: 37°C
  Growth strain: Top10
  Copy number: High Copy
Gene/Insert
  Gene/Insert name: II-TGCC
  Species: Synthetic
  Insert size (bp): 426
  Cloning method: TOPO Cloning
  Sequencing primers: 5′ T7; 3′ M13-rev
Terms and licenses: Academic/Nonprofit Terms; Industry Terms: Not Available to Industry
How to cite: II-TGCC was a gift from Chad Cowan & Kiran Musunuru (Addgene plasmid # 43448 ; http://n2t.net/addgene:43448 ; RRID:Addgene_43448)
