[The description below was written by a language model from this plasmid's Addgene catalogue record.]
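Description:
II-TGCC is a bacterial cloning plasmid built on the commercial pCRII-TOPO backbone (about 4 kb without insert), into which a 426 bp synthetic fragment was placed by TOPO cloning. It is maintained as a high-copy plasmid in E. coli and carries both ampicillin and kanamycin resistance markers, either or both of which can be used for selection. The insert lies between the T7 and M13-reverse priming sites of the backbone, which are listed as the sequencing primers and allow it to be verified from both ends. No mammalian promoter, reporter, tag or other expression element is recorded, which fits a storage or parts plasmid rather than an expression vector.

The record does not spell out what the insert encodes beyond its name and synthetic origin. The plasmid was deposited with a publication describing a TALEN genome-editing system for generating human stem cell-based disease models. In that context, the name suggests a library component: a pre-assembled block of TALE repeat units specifying the four-base sequence TGCC, with "II" plausibly marking its position in an ordered assembly. The insert size is roughly what four TALE repeats of about 34 amino acids each would occupy. This reading is an inference from the name, size and associated paper, not something stated in the catalogue fields. No feature table is provided, so the flanking assembly sites and the exact repeat composition cannot be confirmed here. On this reading, the plasmid would serve as one module combined with others from the same set to build custom TALE DNA-binding arrays for nuclease constructs.
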