>Addgene plasmid #43448 | II-TGCC | depositor partial sequence | sequence record 58713 | II-TGCC sequence 426 bps
CGTCTCGCTTAACCCCAGAGCAGGTCGTGGCCATTGCCTCGAATGGAGGGGGCAAACAGGCGTTGGAAAC
CGTACAACGATTGCTGCCGGTGCTGTGCCAAGCGCACGGACTCACCCCAGAGCAGGTCGTGGCAATCGCG
AGCAATAACGGCGGAAAACAGGCTTTGGAAACGGTGCAGAGGCTCCTTCCAGTGCTGTGCCAAGCGCACG
GCCTCACCCCAGAGCAGGTCGTGGCGATCGCAAGCCACGACGGAGGAAAGCAAGCCTTGGAAACAGTACA
GAGGCTGTTGCCTGTGCTGTGCCAAGCGCACGGATTAACCCCAGAGCAGGTCGTGGCGATCGCAAGCCAC
GACGGAGGAAAGCAAGCCTTGGAAACAGTACAGAGGCTGTTGCCTGTGCTGTGCCAAGCGCACGGGCTCA
GAGACG
