>Addgene plasmid #43448 | II-TGCC | addgene partial sequence | sequence record 61455 | M13-F20 5'-TGTAAAACGACGGCCAGT-3'
TAAGGGCGAATTGGGCCCCTCTAGATGCATGCTCGAGCGGCCGCCAGTGTGATGGATATCTGCAGAATTC
GCCCTTCTTTCCTGTGCCCACGTCTCTGAGCCCGTGCGCTTGGCACAGCACAGGCAACAGCCTCTGTACT
GTTTCCAAGGCTTGCTTTCCTCCGTCGTGGCTTGCGATCGCCACGACCTGCTCTGGGGTTAATCCGTGCG
CTTGGCACAGCACAGGCAACAGCCTCTGTACTGTTTCCAAGGCTTGCTTTCCTCCGTCGTGGCTTGCGAT
CGCCACGACCTGCTCTGGGGTGAGGCCGTGCGCTTGGCACAGCACTGGAAGGAGCCTCTGCACCGTTTCC
AAAGCCTGTTTTCCGCCGTTATTGCTCGCGATTGCCACGACCTGCTCTGGGGTGAGTCCGTGCGCTTGGC
ACAGCACCGGCAGCAATCGTTGTACGGTTTCCAACGCCTGTTTGCCCCCTCCATTCGAGGCAATGGCCAC
GACCTGCTCTGGGGTTAAGCGAGACGCGCTAGGACGGCAAGGGCGAATTCCAGCACACTGGCGGCCGTTA
CTAGTGGATCCGAGCTCGGTACCAAGCTTGATGCATAGCTTGAGTATTCTATAGTGTCACCTAAATAGCT
TGGCGTAATCATGGTCATAGCTGTTTCCTGTGTGAAATTGTTATCCGCTCACAATTCCACACAACATACG
AGCCGGAAGCATAAAGTGTAAAGCCTGGGGTGCCTAATGAGTGAGCTAACTCACATTAATTGCGTTGCGC
TCACTGCCCGCTTTCCAGTCGGGAAACCTGTCGTGCCAGCTGCATTAATGAATCGGCCAACGCGCGGGGA
GAGGCGGTTTGCGTATTGGGCGCTCTTC
